Addgene plasmid #123185: pSB142 - pL0_ORCA3 (CDS1)
Purpose: Golden Gate (MoClo; CDS1) compatible ORCA3 gene from Catharanthus roseus; an activator of the STR1 promoter from C. roseus
Depositing lab: Erin Cram & Carolyn Lee-Parsons. Depositing organization: Northeastern University. Publication: EASI Transformation: An Efficient Transient Expression Method for Analyzing Gene Function in Catharanthus roseus Seedlings. Mortensen S, Bernal-Franco D, Cole LF, Sathitloetsakun S, Cram EJ, Lee-Parsons CWT. Front Plant Sci. 2019 Jun 11;10:755. doi: 10.3389/fpls.2019.00755. eCollection 2019. PubMed 31263474.
Backbone
  Vector backbone: pICH41308
  Backbone manufacturer: Weber et al., 2011 (DOI:10.1371/journal.pone.0016765)
  Backbone size w/o insert (bp): 2247
  Vector type: Plant Expression ; part for plant expression
Growth in bacteria
  Bacterial resistance: Spectinomycin and Streptomycin, 50 & 50 μg/mL
  Growth temperature: 37°C
  Growth strain: DH5alpha
  Copy number: High Copy
Gene/Insert
  Gene/Insert name: ORCA3 from Catharanthus roseus (alt name: GenBank: EU072424.1)
  Species: Catharanthus roseus
  Insert size (bp): 603
  Mutation: No BpiI and BsaI sites
  Cloning method: Restriction Enzyme; 5′ cloning site Unknown (unknown if destroyed); 3′ cloning site Unknown (unknown if destroyed)
Terms and licenses: Academic/Nonprofit Terms; Industry Terms: Not Available to Industry
Depositor comments: Golden Gate (MoClo - Weber et al., 2011), CDS1 position, Octadecanoid-Responsive Catharanthus AP2 (ORCA3, GenBank: EU072424.1); activator of the Catharanthus roseus STR1 promoter
How to cite: pSB142 - pL0_ORCA3 (CDS1) was a gift from Erin Cram & Carolyn Lee-Parsons (Addgene plasmid # 123185 ; http://n2t.net/addgene:123185 ; RRID:Addgene_123185)
