[The description below was written by a language model from this plasmid's Addgene catalogue record and pLannotate feature annotations shown in this document.]
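Description:
pSB142 - pL0_ORCA3 (CDS1) is a level 0 Golden Gate (MoClo) part plasmid built on the pICH41308 backbone. It carries the coding sequence of ORCA3, the Octadecanoid-Responsive Catharanthus AP2-domain transcription factor from Catharanthus roseus, in the CDS1 position of the MoClo syntax. It is a storage and donor vector for a standardised part rather than an expression construct. The record lists no plant promoter or terminator, and the feature table finds none, so ORCA3 must be combined with promoter and terminator modules in a later assembly before it can be expressed in plants. The roughly 600 bp insert has been domesticated so that it contains no internal BpiI or BsaI sites, the type IIS enzymes used in MoClo assembly. This lets the part be released and joined to its neighbours without being cut internally.

The plasmid is maintained in E. coli through a high-copy ColE1/pUC-type origin. Selection uses aadA, which confers resistance to spectinomycin and streptomycin and appears to be driven by the annotated bla (AmpR) promoter upstream. The short integrase, gentamicin acetyltransferase and lacI fragments in the automated annotation are most likely remnants of the resistance cassette and the backbone's original cloning region, not functional genes. The annotation does not name ORCA3. Instead it flags a partial match to Arabidopsis ERF096, which fits the conserved AP2/ERF DNA-binding domain of the insert.

ORCA3 is described as an activator of the C. roseus STR1 promoter. The part is therefore suited to building effector constructs for transactivation and gene-function studies, such as transient expression assays in C. roseus seedlings.
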