Features (pLannotate 1.2.2; 7 found; start..end, strand, type, name):
     62..166     +  promoter       AmpR promoter: bla
    157..237     -  CDS            int (fragment): INT2_ECOLX - Protein inferred from homology: Swiss-Prot protein existence level 3. Putative integrase believed to be involved in the insertion of antibiotic resistance genes into plasmids and transposons. From Escherichia coli.
    325..381     +  CDS            GmR (fragment): gentamycin acetyltransferase; aacC1; confers resistance to gentamycin
    388..1176    +  CDS            aadA: S3AD_ECOLX - Experimental evidence at protein level: Swiss-Prot protein existence level 1. Mediates bacterial resistance to the antibiotics streptomycin and spectinomycin. From Escherichia coli.
   1350..1938    +  rep_origin     ori: high-copy-number ColE1/pMB1/pBR322/pUC origin of replication
   2121..2170    +  CDS            lacI (fragment): lac repressor; lacI; The lac repressor binds to the lac operator to inhibit transcription in E. coli. This inhibition can be relieved by adding lactose or isopropyl-β-D-thiogalactopyranoside (IPTG).
   2454..2681    +  CDS            ERF096 (fragment): ERF96_ARATH - Experimental evidence at protein level: Swiss-Prot protein existence level 1. Probably acts as a transcriptional activator. Binds to the GCC-box pathogenesis-related promoter element. May be involved in the regulation of gene expression by stress factors and by components of stress signal transduction pathways (By similarity). From Arabidopsis thaliana (Mouse-ear cress).
>Addgene plasmid #123185 | pSB142 - pL0_ORCA3 (CDS1) | addgene full sequence | sequence record 241418 | Addgene NGS Result
GGTTAATGTCATGATAATAATGGTTTCTTAGACGTCAGGTGGCACTTTTCGGGGAAATGTGCGCGGAACC
CCTATTTGTTTATTTTTCTAAATACATTCAAATATGTATCCGCTCATGAGACAATAACCCTGATAAATGC
TTCAATAATATTGAAAAAGGAAGAGTATGCGCTCACGCAACTGGTCCAGAACCTTGACCGAACGCAGCGG
TGGTAACGGCGCAGTGGCGGTTTTCATGGCTTGTTATGACTGTTTTTTTTTGGGGTACAGTCTATGCCTC
GGGCATCCAAGCAGCAAGCGCGTTACGCCGTGGGTCGATGTTTGATGTTATGGAGCAGCAACGATGTTAC
GCAGCAGGGCAGTCGCCCTAAAACAAAGTTAAACATCATGAGGGAAGCGGTGATCGCCGAAGTATCGACT
CAACTATCAGAGGTAGTTGGCGTCATCGAGCGCCATCTCGAACCGACGTTGCTGGCCGTACATTTGTACG
GCTCCGCAGTGGATGGCGGCCTGAAGCCACACAGCGATATTGATTTGCTGGTTACGGTGACCGTAAGGCT
TGATGAAACAACGCGGCGAGCTTTGATCAACGACCTTTTGGAAACTTCGGCTTCCCCTGGAGAGAGCGAG
ATTCTCCGCGCTGTAGAAGTCACCATTGTTGTGCACGACGACATCATTCCGTGGCGTTATCCAGCTAAGC
GCGAACTGCAATTTGGAGAATGGCAGCGCAATGACATTCTTGCAGGTATCTTCGAGCCAGCCACGATCGA
CATTGATCTGGCTATCTTGCTGACAAAAGCAAGAGAACATAGCGTTGCCTTGGTAGGTCCAGCGGCGGAG
GAACTCTTTGATCCGGTTCCTGAACAGGATCTATTTGAGGCGCTAAATGAAACCTTAACGCTATGGAACT
CGCCGCCCGACTGGGCTGGCGATGAGCGAAATGTAGTGCTTACGTTGTCCCGCATTTGGTACAGCGCAGT
AACCGGCAAAATCGCGCCGAAGGATGTCGCTGCCGACTGGGCAATGGAGCGCCTGCCGGCCCAGTATCAG
CCCGTCATACTTGAAGCTAGACAGGCTTATCTTGGACAAGAAGAAGATCGCTTGGCCTCGCGCGCAGATC
AGTTGGAAGAATTTGTCCATTACGTAAAAGGCGAGATCACCAAGGTAGTCGGCAAATAACTGTCAGACCA
AGTTTACTCATATATACTTTAGATTGATTTAAAACTTCATTTTTAATTTAAAAGGATCTAGGTGAAGATC
CTTTTTGATAATCTCATGACCAAAATCCCTTAACGTGAGTTTTCGTTCCACTGAGCGTCAGACCCCGTAG
AAAAGATCAAAGGATCTTCTTGAGATCCTTTTTTTCTGCGCGTAATCTGCTGCTTGCAAACAAAAAAACC
ACCGCTACCAGCGGTGGTTTGTTTGCCGGATCAAGAGCTACCAACTCTTTTTCCGAAGGTAACTGGCTTC
AGCAGAGCGCAGATACCAAATACTGTTCTTCTAGTGTAGCCGTAGTTAGGCCACCACTTCAAGAACTCTG
TAGCACCGCCTACATACCTCGCTCTGCTAATCCTGTTACCAGTGGCTGCTGCCAGTGGCGATAAGTCGTG
TCTTACCGGGTTGGACTCAAGACGATAGTTACCGGATAAGGCGCAGCGGTCGGGCTGAACGGGGGGTTCG
TGCACACAGCCCAGCTTGGAGCGAACGACCTACACCGAACTGAGATACCTACAGCGTGAGCTATGAGAAA
GCGCCACGCTTCCCGAAGGGAGAAAGGCGGACAGGTATCCGGTAAGCGGCAGGGTCGGAACAGGAGAGCG
CACGAGGGAGCTTCCAGGGGGAAACGCCTGGTATCTTTATAGTCCTGTCGGGTTTCGCCACCTCTGACTT
GAGCGTCGATTTTTGTGATGCTCGTCAGGGGGGCGGAGCCTATGGAAAAACGCCAGCAACGCGGCCTTTT
TACGGTTCCTGGCCTTTTGCTGGCCTTTTGCTCACATGTTCTTTCCTGCGTTATCCCCTGATTCTGTGGA
TAACCGTATTACCGCCTTTGAGTGAGCTGATACCGCTCGCCGCAGCCGAACGACCGAGCGCAGCGAGTCA
GTGAGCGAGGAAGCGGAAGAGCGCCCAATACGCAAACCGCCTCTCCCCGCGCGTTGGCCGATTCATTAAT
CACTCTGTGGTCTCAAATGTCCGAAGAAATCATTTCCGTCTCAGATCGATTTCTTCTTTCCTTAATCGAA
GAACATCTTCTCAGCGATAATTCTGATGATTCCAGCTCGGAATTGACTTCTACAGAGGAAAATTGGGAAG
AAATTTTTGCAGATTTTCTAAATTGGTCGGGATCCGAAATACAGAAACGCGGTAGCCCGAGTTCCGAAAG
CTGTCAATCGAATTCAATGGCGGAAAGCTGTCAGGAGGATTCTGTTGTGGGAACCCCGCCAGAAGCGGCG
GCCGGAGGAGGTTGTTCGAAGGATTGGAACCGGTATAAGGGCGTTAGACGGCGGCCGTGGGGGAAGTTCG
CGGCGGAGATAAGGGATCCGAAAAAGAAAGGATCCAGGATTTGGTTGGGTACATACGAGACACCTGAGGA
TGCAGCATTGGCTTATGATGCAGCCGCGTTTAATATGCGTGGAGCTAAAGCTAGGCTTAATTTTCCTCAT
TTGATTGGTTCGAATATTTCCGGACCCGTTAGAGTAAACCCGAGAAAACGTTTCCCTGCGGAGCCTTCTA
CGACGTCGTCGTCATCTTCGTCTGAAAATAGTGGAGGAAGGAAGAAGAGACGATATTAAGCTTTGAGACC
ACGAAGTGGCTCTTCAGTGGACGAAAGGGCCTCGTGATACGCCTATTTTTATA
